>Addgene plasmid #33329 | pSG5-FLAG-CaMKKalpha N-terminus on CaMKKbeta | addgene partial sequence | sequence record 43328 | T7 5'-TAATACGACTCACTATAGGG-3'
ACGATGACAAGCTATGGAGCGCAGTCCAGCCGTCTGCTGCCAAGACCCTCGAGCGGAACTGGTAGAGCGG
GTGGCAGCCATCAGTGTGGCCCACCTAGAAGAGGCGGAGGAGGGCCCAGAGCCTGCCAGCAATGGTGTGG
ACCCACCACCTCGGGCCAGAGCTGCCTCTGTGATCCCTGGCAGTGCTTCAAGACCCACACCAGTGCGTCC
CAGCCTCTCTGCTAGAAAGTTCTCCCTGCAGGAAAGACCAGCGGGAAGCTGTCTAGAGGCTCAGGTTGGG
CCTTACTCTACAGGACCTGCCAGTCACATGTCTCCTCGGGCTTGGCGGAGACCCACCATCGAGTCCCACC
ATGTGGCCATCTCAGACACAGAGGACTGTGTGCAACTGAACCAGTACACGCTGAAGGATGAAATTGGAAA
GGGCTCCTATGGCGTTGTCAAGCTGGCCTACAATGAAAATGACAATACTTATTATGCAATGAAAGTGCTG
TCCAAAAAGAAGCTGATCCGACAGGCCGGCTTTCCACGTCGCCCCCCACCTCGAGGTACTCGCCCAGCTC
CAGGGGGCTGCATCCAGCCCAGGGGCCCCATCGAGCAGGTGTATCAGGAAATTGCCATCCTCAAGAAGCT
GGATCACCCCAACGTGGTGAAGCTGGTGGAGGTCCTGGATGACCCTAACGAGGACCATCTGTACATGGTG
TTTGAACTGGTCAACCAAGGGCCTGTGATGGAAGTTCCCACCCTCAAGCCACTGTCTGAAGACCAGGCCC
GGTTCTACTTCCAAGATCTGATCAAAGGCATTGAGTACTTACACTACCAGAAGATCATTCACCGGGACAT
CAAACCTTCCAACCTCCTAGTGGGGGAGGAC
