>Addgene plasmid #33329 | pSG5-FLAG-CaMKKalpha N-terminus on CaMKKbeta | addgene partial sequence | sequence record 45591 | pCAG-F 5'-GCAACGTGCTGGTTATTGTG-3'
TATAGGGCGAATTCGGATCCATGGACTACAAGGACGACGATGACAAAGCTATGGAGCGCAGTCCAGCCGT
CTGCTGCCAAGACCCTCGAGCGGAACTGGTAGAGCGGGTGGCAGCCATCAGTGTGGCCCACCTAGAAGAG
GCGGAGGAGGGCCCAGAGCCTGCCAGCAATGGTGTGGACCCACCACCTCGGGCCAGAGCTGCCTCTGTGA
TCCCTGGCAGTGCTTCAAGACCCACACCAGTGCGTCCCAGCCTCTCTGCTAGAAAGTTCTCCCTGCAGGA
AAGACCAGCGGGAAGCTGTCTAGAGGCTCAGGTTGGGCCTTACTCTACAGGACCTGCCAGTCACATGTCT
CCTCGGGCTTGGCGGAGACCCACCATCGAGTCCCACCATGTGGCCATCTCAGACACAGAGGACTGTGTGC
AACTGAACCAGTACACGCTGAAGGATGAAATTGGAAAGGGCTCCTATGGCGTTGTCAAGCTGGCCTACAA
TGAAAATGACAATACTTATTATGCAATGAAAGTGCTGTCCAAAAAGAAGCTGATCCGACAGGCCGGCTTT
CCACGTCGCCCCCCACCTCGAGGTACTCGCCCAGCTCCAGGGGGCTGCATCCAGCCCAGGGGCCCCATCG
AGCAGGTGTATCAGGAAATTGCCATCCTCAAGAAGCTGGATCACCCCAACGTGGTGAAGCTGGTGGAGGT
CCTGGATGACCCTAACGAGGACCATCTGTACATGGTGTTTGAACTGGTCAACCAAGGGCCTGTGATGGAA
GTTCCCACCCTCAAGCCACTGTCTGAAGACCA
