>Addgene plasmid #33329 | pSG5-FLAG-CaMKKalpha N-terminus on CaMKKbeta | addgene partial sequence | sequence record 45592 | SV40pA-R 5'-GAAATTTGTGATGCTATTGC-3'
TTTAATAAGATCTGGATCCCTACTCCGGCTCCATGGCCTCCTCGGGCTGCTGTGGAGGCGTGTGTGGCGG
GGAGCCAGGGGCCGGAGCCCCGCAACTTTCCACGCAGGGACCACCTTTCACAAGAGCACTTCCTCCTCCC
CCACAGGGGCTGGCTCTGGGCCCCGGAGGCTGTCTTCGCTGCCTTGCTTCCTTGGGCTCAGACAAGGGCT
CCCACTCCCTGGTTGGTTTTTTGGTGAGCAGGTTTCCGGGTGCTGACAAGGAACGCTCCTCCCGCCGGCT
ACCTTCAAATGGGTTCCCAAAAGACCGTTTCCGAATCATGGTCTTCACTAGGATCACAGTTGCCAGGCTG
GGAATGTGTTTGACTGAATTCTCGACCTCCTCTTCGGTCACCTCGACCAGTGTGCAGTTCTCGTCCTCCG
ACGGCAGTGGCTCGGCCCCGTGCCTCGTGACCCAAGGGTGCAGCTTGATTTCAGGTACCACAATCCTGGA
CTCTGGGTTCTTGTCCAACATCCGGGTGATCAGATCTTTCAAGTCTTCGGCTATGTCAGGCTGGTCTGGA
AACTCCAGGGCCTGACTCTTGATCTTACTGTGCAAACACATGATTCGTTCATCCATGAAAGGGCACTGGC
CAAAAACAAAGCAGTATAGTGTCACACCCATGGCCCAAACATCCAAGGCCTTTCCGGAGAAGATCTTCCG
GGTCTCTGAGAGCGACTCGGGCGCCATGAAGGCAGGCGTGCCCACGGTGTTAGACAGCAAGGCGTCGCTG
CCCTTGAACTCATTGCTCACGCCGAA
