[The description below was written by a language model from this plasmid's Addgene catalogue record.]
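Description:
pSG5-FLAG-CaMKKalpha N-terminus on CaMKKbeta is a mammalian expression plasmid built on the Stratagene pSG5 backbone (about 4.1 kb without insert). It is propagated in E. coli under ampicillin selection; the copy number is not recorded, and no feature table accompanies the record, so the replication origin and other backbone elements are not itemised. Expression of the insert in mammalian cells is driven by the SV40 promoter. A T7 primer is listed for sequencing from the 5′ side, which indicates a T7 promoter site upstream of the cloning position.

The payload is a 1653 bp chimeric open reading frame derived from rat calcium/calmodulin-dependent protein kinase kinases. Residues 1–128 of the CaMKKalpha N-terminus were joined by a PCR-based approach to the body of CaMKKbeta (CaMKK2), residues 157–587, so that the native N-terminal region of the beta isoform is replaced with the corresponding alpha segment. A FLAG epitope sits at the N-terminus of the fusion, allowing detection and immunoprecipitation with anti-FLAG reagents. The fragment was inserted at a BamHI site, which is retained on both flanks; because the same enzyme was used at each end, the cloning was non-directional.

The associated publication concerns characterisation of the CaMKKbeta–AMPK signalling complex. A domain-swap construct of this kind is suited to transient expression in cultured mammalian cells to test whether isoform-specific properties of CaMKKbeta depend on its N-terminal region, although the record does not spell out the specific experiments performed.
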