Addgene plasmid #33329: pSG5-FLAG-CaMKKalpha N-terminus on CaMKKbeta
Depositing lab: Anthony Means. Depositing organization: Duke University. Publication: Characterization of the CaMKKbeta-AMPK signaling complex. Green MF, Anderson KA, Means AR. Cell Signal. 2011 Dec;23(12):2005-12. Epub 2011 Jul 23. 10.1016/j.cellsig.2011.07.014 PubMed 21807092.
Backbone
  Vector backbone: pSG5
  Backbone manufacturer: Stratagene
  Backbone size w/o insert (bp): 4100
  Vector type: Mammalian Expression
Growth in bacteria
  Bacterial resistance: Ampicillin, 100 μg/mL
  Growth temperature: 37°C
  Growth strain: DH5alpha
  Copy number: Unknown
Gene/Insert
  Gene/Insert name: Calcium/Calmodulin dependent protein kinase kinase beta (alt names: CaMKKbeta; CaMKK2)
  Species: R. norvegicus (rat)
  Insert size (bp): 1653
  Mutation: CaMKKalpha N-terminus(1-128) was fused with CaMKKbeta body (157-587) using PCR based technique
  GenBank ID: NM_031338
  Entrez Gene: Camkk2
  Promoter: SV40
  Tag / fusion protein: FLAG (N terminal on insert)
  Cloning method: Restriction Enzyme; 5′ cloning site BamHI (not destroyed); 3′ cloning site BamHI (not destroyed)
  Sequencing primers: 5′ T7
Terms and licenses: Academic/Nonprofit Terms; Industry Terms: Not Available to Industry
How to cite: pSG5-FLAG-CaMKKalpha N-terminus on CaMKKbeta was a gift from Anthony Means (Addgene plasmid # 33329 ; http://n2t.net/addgene:33329 ; RRID:Addgene_33329)
